>Addgene plasmid #118153 | pSpCas9(BB)-T2A-HygR | depositor full sequence | sequence record 223207 | Full Sequence
AATTAGCTGAGCAAGAGGTAAGGGTTTAAGGGATGGTTGGTTGGTGGGGTATTAATGTTTAATTACCTGG
AGCACCTGCCTGAAATCACTTTTTTTCAGGTTGGACCGGTGCCACCATGGACTATAAGGACCACGACGGA
GACTACAAGGATCATGATATTGATTACAAAGACGATGACGATAAGATGGCCCCAAAGAAGAAGCGGAAGG
TCGGTATCCACGGAGTCCCAGCAGCCGACAAGAAGTACAGCATCGGCCTGGACATCGGCACCAACTCTGT
GGGCTGGGCCGTGATCACCGACGAGTACAAGGTGCCCAGCAAGAAATTCAAGGTGCTGGGCAACACCGAC
CGGCACAGCATCAAGAAGAACCTGATCGGAGCCCTGCTGTTCGACAGCGGCGAAACAGCCGAGGCCACCC
GGCTGAAGAGAACCGCCAGAAGAAGATACACCAGACGGAAGAACCGGATCTGCTATCTGCAAGAGATCTT
CAGCAACGAGATGGCCAAGGTGGACGACAGCTTCTTCCACAGACTGGAAGAGTCCTTCCTGGTGGAAGAG
GATAAGAAGCACGAGCGGCACCCCATCTTCGGCAACATCGTGGACGAGGTGGCCTACCACGAGAAGTACC
CCACCATCTACCACCTGAGAAAGAAACTGGTGGACAGCACCGACAAGGCCGACCTGCGGCTGATCTATCT
GGCCCTGGCCCACATGATCAAGTTCCGGGGCCACTTCCTGATCGAGGGCGACCTGAACCCCGACAACAGC
GACGTGGACAAGCTGTTCATCCAGCTGGTGCAGACCTACAACCAGCTGTTCGAGGAAAACCCCATCAACG
CCAGCGGCGTGGACGCCAAGGCCATCCTGTCTGCCAGACTGAGCAAGAGCAGACGGCTGGAAAATCTGAT
CGCCCAGCTGCCCGGCGAGAAGAAGAATGGCCTGTTCGGAAACCTGATTGCCCTGAGCCTGGGCCTGACC
CCCAACTTCAAGAGCAACTTCGACCTGGCCGAGGATGCCAAACTGCAGCTGAGCAAGGACACCTACGACG
ACGACCTGGACAACCTGCTGGCCCAGATCGGCGACCAGTACGCCGACCTGTTTCTGGCCGCCAAGAACCT
GTCCGACGCCATCCTGCTGAGCGACATCCTGAGAGTGAACACCGAGATCACCAAGGCCCCCCTGAGCGCC
TCTATGATCAAGAGATACGACGAGCACCACCAGGACCTGACCCTGCTGAAAGCTCTCGTGCGGCAGCAGC
TGCCTGAGAAGTACAAAGAGATTTTCTTCGACCAGAGCAAGAACGGCTACGCCGGCTACATTGACGGCGG
AGCCAGCCAGGAAGAGTTCTACAAGTTCATCAAGCCCATCCTGGAAAAGATGGACGGCACCGAGGAACTG
CTCGTGAAGCTGAACAGAGAGGACCTGCTGCGGAAGCAGCGGACCTTCGACAACGGCAGCATCCCCCACC
AGATCCACCTGGGAGAGCTGCACGCCATTCTGCGGCGGCAGGAAGATTTTTACCCATTCCTGAAGGACAA
CCGGGAAAAGATCGAGAAGATCCTGACCTTCCGCATCCCCTACTACGTGGGCCCTCTGGCCAGGGGAAAC
AGCAGATTCGCCTGGATGACCAGAAAGAGCGAGGAAACCATCACCCCCTGGAACTTCGAGGAAGTGGTGG
ACAAGGGCGCTTCCGCCCAGAGCTTCATCGAGCGGATGACCAACTTCGATAAGAACCTGCCCAACGAGAA
GGTGCTGCCCAAGCACAGCCTGCTGTACGAGTACTTCACCGTGTATAACGAGCTGACCAAAGTGAAATAC
GTGACCGAGGGAATGAGAAAGCCCGCCTTCCTGAGCGGCGAGCAGAAAAAGGCCATCGTGGACCTGCTGT
TCAAGACCAACCGGAAAGTGACCGTGAAGCAGCTGAAAGAGGACTACTTCAAGAAAATCGAGTGCTTCGA
CTCCGTGGAAATCTCCGGCGTGGAAGATCGGTTCAACGCCTCCCTGGGCACATACCACGATCTGCTGAAA
ATTATCAAGGACAAGGACTTCCTGGACAATGAGGAAAACGAGGACATTCTGGAAGATATCGTGCTGACCC
TGACACTGTTTGAGGACAGAGAGATGATCGAGGAACGGCTGAAAACCTATGCCCACCTGTTCGACGACAA
AGTGATGAAGCAGCTGAAGCGGCGGAGATACACCGGCTGGGGCAGGCTGAGCCGGAAGCTGATCAACGGC
ATCCGGGACAAGCAGTCCGGCAAGACAATCCTGGATTTCCTGAAGTCCGACGGCTTCGCCAACAGAAACT
TCATGCAGCTGATCCACGACGACAGCCTGACCTTTAAAGAGGACATCCAGAAAGCCCAGGTGTCCGGCCA
GGGCGATAGCCTGCACGAGCACATTGCCAATCTGGCCGGCAGCCCCGCCATTAAGAAGGGCATCCTGCAG
ACAGTGAAGGTGGTGGACGAGCTCGTGAAAGTGATGGGCCGGCACAAGCCCGAGAACATCGTGATCGAAA
TGGCCAGAGAGAACCAGACCACCCAGAAGGGACAGAAGAACAGCCGCGAGAGAATGAAGCGGATCGAAGA
GGGCATCAAAGAGCTGGGCAGCCAGATCCTGAAAGAACACCCCGTGGAAAACACCCAGCTGCAGAACGAG
AAGCTGTACCTGTACTACCTGCAGAATGGGCGGGATATGTACGTGGACCAGGAACTGGACATCAACCGGC
TGTCCGACTACGATGTGGACCATATCGTGCCTCAGAGCTTTCTGAAGGACGACTCCATCGACAACAAGGT
GCTGACCAGAAGCGACAAGAACCGGGGCAAGAGCGACAACGTGCCCTCCGAAGAGGTCGTGAAGAAGATG
AAGAACTACTGGCGGCAGCTGCTGAACGCCAAGCTGATTACCCAGAGAAAGTTCGACAATCTGACCAAGG
CCGAGAGAGGCGGCCTGAGCGAACTGGATAAGGCCGGCTTCATCAAGAGACAGCTGGTGGAAACCCGGCA
GATCACAAAGCACGTGGCACAGATCCTGGACTCCCGGATGAACACTAAGTACGACGAGAATGACAAGCTG
ATCCGGGAAGTGAAAGTGATCACCCTGAAGTCCAAGCTGGTGTCCGATTTCCGGAAGGATTTCCAGTTTT
ACAAAGTGCGCGAGATCAACAACTACCACCACGCCCACGACGCCTACCTGAACGCCGTCGTGGGAACCGC
CCTGATCAAAAAGTACCCTAAGCTGGAAAGCGAGTTCGTGTACGGCGACTACAAGGTGTACGACGTGCGG
AAGATGATCGCCAAGAGCGAGCAGGAAATCGGCAAGGCTACCGCCAAGTACTTCTTCTACAGCAACATCA
TGAACTTTTTCAAGACCGAGATTACCCTGGCCAACGGCGAGATCCGGAAGCGGCCTCTGATCGAGACAAA
CGGCGAAACCGGGGAGATCGTGTGGGATAAGGGCCGGGATTTTGCCACCGTGCGGAAAGTGCTGAGCATG
CCCCAAGTGAATATCGTGAAAAAGACCGAGGTGCAGACAGGCGGCTTCAGCAAAGAGTCTATCCTGCCCA
AGAGGAACAGCGATAAGCTGATCGCCAGAAAGAAGGACTGGGACCCTAAGAAGTACGGCGGCTTCGACAG
CCCCACCGTGGCCTATTCTGTGCTGGTGGTGGCCAAAGTGGAAAAGGGCAAGTCCAAGAAACTGAAGAGT
GTGAAAGAGCTGCTGGGGATCACCATCATGGAAAGAAGCAGCTTCGAGAAGAATCCCATCGACTTTCTGG
AAGCCAAGGGCTACAAAGAAGTGAAAAAGGACCTGATCATCAAGCTGCCTAAGTACTCCCTGTTCGAGCT
GGAAAACGGCCGGAAGAGAATGCTGGCCTCTGCCGGCGAACTGCAGAAGGGAAACGAACTGGCCCTGCCC
TCCAAATATGTGAACTTCCTGTACCTGGCCAGCCACTATGAGAAGCTGAAGGGCTCCCCCGAGGATAATG
AGCAGAAACAGCTGTTTGTGGAACAGCACAAGCACTACCTGGACGAGATCATCGAGCAGATCAGCGAGTT
CTCCAAGAGAGTGATCCTGGCCGACGCTAATCTGGACAAAGTGCTGTCCGCCTACAACAAGCACCGGGAT
AAGCCCATCAGAGAGCAGGCCGAGAATATCATCCACCTGTTTACCCTGACCAATCTGGGAGCCCCTGCCG
CCTTCAAGTACTTTGACACCACCATCGACCGGAAGAGGTACACCAGCACCAAAGAGGTGCTGGACGCCAC
CCTGATCCACCAGAGCATCACCGGCCTGTACGAGACACGGATCGACCTGTCTCAGCTGGGAGGCGACAAA
AGGCCGGCGGCCACGAAAAAGGCCGGCCAGGCAAAAAAGAAAAAGGAATTCGGCAGTGGAGAGGGCAGAG
GAAGTCTGCTAACATGCGGTGACGTCGAGGAGAATCCTGGCCCAATGAAAAAGCCTGAACTCACCGCTAC
CTCTGTCGAGAAGTTTCTGATCGAAAAGTTCGACAGCGTCTCCGACCTGATGCAGCTCTCCGAGGGCGAA
GAATCTCGGGCTTTCAGCTTCGATGTGGGAGGGCGTGGATATGTCCTGCGGGTGAATAGCTGCGCCGATG
GTTTCTACAAAGATCGCTATGTTTATCGGCACTTTGCATCCGCCGCTCTCCCTATTCCCGAAGTGCTTGA
CATTGGGGAGTTCAGCGAGAGCCTGACCTATTGCATCTCCCGCCGTGCACAGGGTGTCACCTTGCAAGAC
CTGCCTGAAACCGAACTGCCCGCTGTTCTCCAGCCCGTCGCCGAGGCCATGGATGCCATCGCTGCCGCCG
ATCTTAGCCAGACCAGCGGGTTCGGCCCATTCGGACCTCAAGGAATCGGTCAATACACTACATGGCGCGA
TTTCATCTGCGCTATTGCTGATCCCCATGTGTATCACTGGCAAACTGTGATGGACGACACCGTCAGTGCC
TCCGTCGCCCAGGCTCTCGATGAGCTGATGCTTTGGGCCGAGGACTGCCCCGAAGTCCGGCACCTCGTGC
ACGCCGATTTCGGCTCCAACAATGTCCTGACCGACAATGGCCGCATAACAGCCGTCATTGACTGGAGCGA
GGCCATGTTCGGGGATTCCCAATACGAGGTCGCCAACATCTTCTTCTGGAGGCCCTGGTTGGCTTGTATG
GAGCAGCAGACCCGCTACTTCGAGCGGAGGCATCCCGAGCTTGCAGGATCTCCTCGGCTCCGGGCTTATA
TGCTCCGCATTGGTCTTGACCAACTCTATCAGAGCTTGGTTGACGGCAATTTCGATGATGCAGCTTGGGC
TCAGGGTCGCTGCGACGCAATCGTCCGGTCCGGAGCCGGGACTGTCGGGCGTACACAAATCGCCCGCAGA
AGCGCTGCCGTCTGGACCGATGGCTGTGTGGAAGTGCTCGCCGATAGTGGAAACAGACGCCCCAGCACTC
GTCCTAGGGCAAAGGATCTGCAGTAAGAATTCTAACTAGAGCTCGCTGATCAGCCTCGACTGTGCCTTCT
AGTTGCCAGCCATCTGTTGTTTGCCCCTCCCCCGTGCCTTCCTTGACCCTGGAAGGTGCCACTCCCACTG
TCCTTTCCTAATAAAATGAGGAAATTGCATCGCATTGTCTGAGTAGGTGTCATTCTATTCTGGGGGGTGG
GGTGGGGCAGGACAGCAAGGGGGAGGATTGGGAAGAGAATAGCAGGCATGCTGGGGAGCGCGGCCGCAGG
AACCCCTAGTGATGGAGTTGGCCACTCCCTCTCTGCGCGCTCGCTCGCTCACTGAGGCCGGGCGACCAAA
GGTCGCCCGACGCCCGGGCTTTGCCCGGGCGGCCTCAGTGAGCGAGCGAGCGCGCAGCTGCCTGCAGGGG
CGCCTGATGCGGTATTTTCTCCTTACGCATCTGTGCGGTATTTCACACCGCATA
[142 nt withheld, positions 5935-6076]
C
[141 nt withheld, positions 6078-6218]
CCTTTGACGTTGGAGTCCACGTTCTTT
[37 nt withheld, positions 6246-6282]
ACCCTATCTCGGGCTATTCTTTTGATTTATAAGGGATTTTGCCGATTTCGGCCTATTGGTTAAAAAATGA
GCTGATTTAACAAAAATTTAACGCGAATTTTAACAAAATATTAACGTTTACAATTTTATGGTGCACTCTC
AGTACAATCTGCTCTGATGCCGCATAGTTAAGCCAGCCCCGACACCCGCCAACACCCGCTGACGCGCCCT
GACGGGCTTGTCTGCTCCCGGCATCCGCTTACAGACAAGCTGTGACCGTCTCCGGGAGCTGCATGTGTCA
GAGGTTTTCACCGTCATCACCGAAACGCGCGAGACGAAAGGGCCTCGTGATACGCCTATTTTTATAGGTT
AATGTCATGATAATAATGGTTTCTTAGACGTCAGGTGGCACTTTTCGGGGAAATGTGCGCGGAACCCCTA
TTTGTTTATTTTTCTAAATACATTCAAATATGTATCCGCTCATGAGACAATAACCCTGATAAATGCTTCA
ATAATATTGAAAAAGGAAGAGTATGAGTATTCAACATTTCCGTGTCGCCCTTATTCCCTTTTTTGCGGCA
TTTTGCCTTCCTGTTTTTGCTCACCCAGAAACGCTGGTGAAAGTAAAAGATGCTGAAGATCAGTTGGGTG
CACGAGTGGGTTACATCGAACTGGATCTCAACAGCGGTAAGATCCTTGAGAGTTTTCGCCCCGAAGAACG
TTTTCCAATGATGAGCACTTTTAAAGTTCTGCTATGTGGCGCGGTATTATCCCGTATTGACGCCGGGCAA
GAGCAACTCGGTCGCCGCATACACTATTCTCAGAATGACTTGGTTGAGTACTCACCAGTCACAGAAAAGC
ATCTTACGGATGGCATGACAGTAAGAGAATTATGCAGTGCTGCCATAACCATGAGTGATAACACTGCGGC
CAACTTACTTCTGACAACGATCGGAGGACCGAAGGAGCTAACCGCTTTTTTGCACAACATGGGGGATCAT
GTAACTCGCCTTGATCGTTGGGAACCGGAGCTGAATGAAGCCATACCAAACGACGAGCGTGACACCACGA
TGCCTGTAGCAATGGCAACAACGTTGCGCAAACTATTAACTGGCGAACTACTTACTCTAGCTTCCCGGCA
ACAATTAATAGACTGGATGGAGGCGGATAAAGTTGCAGGACCACTTCTGCGCTCGGCCCTTCCGGCTGGC
TGGTTTATTGCTGATAAATCTGGAGCCGGTGAGCGTGGAAGCCGCGGTATCATTGCAGCACTGGGGCCAG
ATGGTAAGCCCTCCCGTATCGTAGTTATCTACACGACGGGGAGTCAGGCAACTATGGATGAACGAAATAG
ACAGATCGCTGAGATAGGTGCCTCACTGATTAAGCATTGGTAACTGTCAGACCAAGTTTACTCATATATA
CTTTAGATTGATTTAAAACTTCATTTTTAATTTAAAAGGATCTAGGTGAAGATCCTTTTTGATAATCTCA
TGACCAAAATCCCTTAACGTGAGTTTTCGTTCCACTGAGCGTCAGACCCCGTAGAAAAGATCAAAGGATC
TTCTTGAGATCCTTTTTTTCTGCGCGTAATCTGCTGCTTGCAAACAAAAAAACCACCGCTACCAGCGGTG
GTTTGTTTGCCGGATCAAGAGCTACCAACTCTTTTTCCGAAGGTAACTGGCTTCAGCAGAGCGCAGATAC
CAAATACTGTCCTTCTAGTGTAGCCGTAGTTAGGCCACCACTTCAAGAACTCTGTAGCACCGCCTACATA
CCTCGCTCTGCTAATCCTGTTACCAGTGGCTGCTGCCAGTGGCGATAAGTCGTGTCTTACCGGGTTGGAC
TCAAGACGATAGTTACCGGATAAGGCGCAGCGGTCGGGCTGAACGGGGGGTTCGTGCACACAGCCCAGCT
TGGAGCGAACGACCTACACCGAACTGAGATACCTACAGCGTGAGCTATGAGAAAGCGCCACGCTTCCCGA
AGGGAGAAAGGCGGACAGGTATCCGGTAAGCGGCAGGGTCGGAACAGGAGAGCGCACGAGGGAGCTTCCA
GGGGGAAACGCCTGGTATCTTTATAGTCCTGTCGGGTTTCGCCACCTCTGACTTGAGCGTCGATTTTTGT
GATGCTCGTCAGGGGGGCGGAGCCTATGGAAAAACGCCAGCAACGCGGCCTTTTTACGGTTCCTGGCCTT
TTGCTGGCCTTTTGCTCACATGTGAGGGCCTATTTCCCATGATTCCTTCATATTTGCATATACGATACAA
GGCTGTTAGAGAGATAATTGGAATTAATTTGACTGTAAACACAAAGATATTAGTACAAAATACGTGACGT
AGAAAGTAATAATTTCTTGGGTAGTTTGCAGTTTTAAAATTATGTTTTAAAATGGACTATCATATGCTTA
CCGTAACTTGAAAGTATTTCGATTTCTTGGCTTTATATATCTTGTGGAAAGGACGAAACACCGGGTCTTC
GAGAAGACCTGTTTTAGAGCTAGAAATAGCAAGTTAAAATAAGGCTAGTCCGTTATCAACTTGAAAAAGT
GGCACCGAGTCGGTGCTTTTTTGTTTTAGAGCTAGAAATAGCAAGTTAAAATAAGGCTAGTCCGTTTTTA
GCGCGTGCGCCAATTCTGCAGACAAATGGCTCTAGAGGTACCCGTTACATAACTTACGGTAAATGGCCCG
CCTGGCTGACCGCCCAACGACCCCCGCCCATTGACGTCAATAGTAACGCCAATAGGGACTTTCCATTGAC
GTCAATGGGTGGAGTATTTACGGTAAACTGCCCACTTGGCAGTACATCAAGTGTATCATATGCCAAGTAC
GCCCCCTATTGACGTCAATGACGGTAAATGGCCCGCCTGGCATTGTGCCCAGTACATGACCTTATGGGAC
TTTCCTACTTGGCAGTACATCTACGTATTAGTCATCGCTATTACCATGGTCGAGGTGAGCCCCACGTTCT
GCTTCACTCTCCCCATCTCCCCCCCCTCCCCACCCCCAATTTTGTATTTATTTATTTTTTAATTATTTTG
TGCAGCGATGGGGGCGGGGGGGGGGGGGGGGCGCGCGCCAGGCGGGGCGGGGCGGGGCGAGGGGCGGGGC
GGGGCGAGGCGGAGAGGTGCGGCGGCAGCCAATCAGAGCGGCGCGCTCCGAAAGTTTCCTTTTATGGCGA
GGCGGCGGCGGCGGCGGCCCTATAAAAAGCGAAGCGCGCGGCGGGCGGGAGTCGCTGCGACGCTGCCTTC
GCCCCGTGCCCCGCTCCGCCGCCGCCTCGCGCCGCCCGCCCCGGCTCTGACTGACCGCGTTACTCCCACA
GGTGAGCGGGCGGGACGGCCCTTCTCCTCCGGGCTGT
Features (pLannotate 1.2.2; 19 found; start..end, strand, type, name):
    237..1838    +  CDS            Cas9(N): N-terminal portion of Streptococcus pyogenes Cas9 (Zetsche et al., 2015)
   1839..4337    +  CDS            Cas9(C): C-terminal portion of Streptococcus pyogenes Cas9 (Zetsche et al., 2015)
   4338..4385    +  CDS            nucleoplasmin NLS: bipartite nuclear localization signal from nucleoplasmin
   4455..5476    +  CDS            HygR (fragment): hygromycin B phosphotransferase confers resistance to hygromycin
   5520..5631    +  polyA_signal   bGH poly(A) signal: bovine growth hormone polyadenylation signal
   5738..5878    +  repeat_region  AAV2 ITR: inverted terminal repeat of adeno-associated virus serotype 2 inverted
   5883..5934    -  misc_feature   bom (fragment): basis of mobility region from pBR322
   5953..6333    +  rep_origin     M13 ori (sequence partly withheld): M13 bacteriophage origin of replication; arrow indicates direction of (+) strand synthesis
   6409..6458    -  misc_feature   bom (fragment): basis of mobility region from pBR322
   6560..6595    -  CDS            rop (fragment): Rop protein, which maintains plasmids at low copy number; rop
   6690..6794    +  promoter       AmpR promoter: bla
   6795..7655    +  CDS            AmpR: β-lactamase; bla; confers resistance to ampicillin, carbenicillin, and related antibiotics
   7826..8414    +  rep_origin     ori: high-copy-number ColE1/pMB1/pBR322/pUC origin of replication
   8476..8716    +  promoter       U6 promoter: RNA polymerase III promoter for human U6 snRNA
   8743..8818    +  misc_RNA       gRNA scaffold: guide RNA scaffold for the Streptococcus pyogenes CRISPR/Cas9 system
   8825..8868    +  misc_RNA       gRNA scaffold (fragment): guide RNA scaffold for the Streptococcus pyogenes CRISPR/Cas9 system
   8915..9200    +  enhancer       CMV enhancer: human cytomegalovirus immediate early enhancer; contains an 18-bp deletion relative to the standard CMV enhancer
   9202..9479    +  promoter       chicken β-actin promoter: No description available
   9480..99      +  intron         hybrid intron (across the origin): hybrid between chicken β-actin (CBA) and minute virus of mice (MMV) introns (Gray et al., 2011)
