>Addgene plasmid #118153 | pSpCas9(BB)-T2A-HygR | addgene full sequence | sequence record 239469 | Addgene NGS Result
AATTAGCTGAGCAAGAGGTAAGGGTTTAAGGGATGGTTGGTTGGTGGGGTATTAATGTTTAATTACCTGG
AGCACCTGCCTGAAATCACTTTTTTTCAGGTTGGACCGGTGCCACCATGGACTATAAGGACCACGACGGA
GACTACAAGGATCATGATATTGATTACAAAGACGATGACGATAAGATGGCCCCAAAGAAGAAGCGGAAGG
TCGGTATCCACGGAGTCCCAGCAGCCGACAAGAAGTACAGCATCGGCCTGGACATCGGCACCAACTCTGT
GGGCTGGGCCGTGATCACCGACGAGTACAAGGTGCCCAGCAAGAAATTCAAGGTGCTGGGCAACACCGAC
CGGCACAGCATCAAGAAGAACCTGATCGGAGCCCTGCTGTTCGACAGCGGCGAAACAGCCGAGGCCACCC
GGCTGAAGAGAACCGCCAGAAGAAGATACACCAGACGGAAGAACCGGATCTGCTATCTGCAAGAGATCTT
CAGCAACGAGATGGCCAAGGTGGACGACAGCTTCTTCCACAGACTGGAAGAGTCCTTCCTGGTGGAAGAG
GATAAGAAGCACGAGCGGCACCCCATCTTCGGCAACATCGTGGACGAGGTGGCCTACCACGAGAAGTACC
CCACCATCTACCACCTGAGAAAGAAACTGGTGGACAGCACCGACAAGGCCGACCTGCGGCTGATCTATCT
GGCCCTGGCCCACATGATCAAGTTCCGGGGCCACTTCCTGATCGAGGGCGACCTGAACCCCGACAACAGC
GACGTGGACAAGCTGTTCATCCAGCTGGTGCAGACCTACAACCAGCTGTTCGAGGAAAACCCCATCAACG
CCAGCGGCGTGGACGCCAAGGCCATCCTGTCTGCCAGACTGAGCAAGAGCAGACGGCTGGAAAATCTGAT
CGCCCAGCTGCCCGGCGAGAAGAAGAATGGCCTGTTCGGAAACCTGATTGCCCTGAGCCTGGGCCTGACC
CCCAACTTCAAGAGCAACTTCGACCTGGCCGAGGATGCCAAACTGCAGCTGAGCAAGGACACCTACGACG
ACGACCTGGACAACCTGCTGGCCCAGATCGGCGACCAGTACGCCGACCTGTTTCTGGCCGCCAAGAACCT
GTCCGACGCCATCCTGCTGAGCGACATCCTGAGAGTGAACACCGAGATCACCAAGGCCCCCCTGAGCGCC
TCTATGATCAAGAGATACGACGAGCACCACCAGGACCTGACCCTGCTGAAAGCTCTCGTGCGGCAGCAGC
TGCCTGAGAAGTACAAAGAGATTTTCTTCGACCAGAGCAAGAACGGCTACGCCGGCTACATTGACGGCGG
AGCCAGCCAGGAAGAGTTCTACAAGTTCATCAAGCCCATCCTGGAAAAGATGGACGGCACCGAGGAACTG
CTCGTGAAGCTGAACAGAGAGGACCTGCTGCGGAAGCAGCGGACCTTCGACAACGGCAGCATCCCCCACC
AGATCCACCTGGGAGAGCTGCACGCCATTCTGCGGCGGCAGGAAGATTTTTACCCATTCCTGAAGGACAA
CCGGGAAAAGATCGAGAAGATCCTGACCTTCCGCATCCCCTACTACGTGGGCCCTCTGGCCAGGGGAAAC
AGCAGATTCGCCTGGATGACCAGAAAGAGCGAGGAAACCATCACCCCCTGGAACTTCGAGGAAGTGGTGG
ACAAGGGCGCTTCCGCCCAGAGCTTCATCGAGCGGATGACCAACTTCGATAAGAACCTGCCCAACGAGAA
GGTGCTGCCCAAGCACAGCCTGCTGTACGAGTACTTCACCGTGTATAACGAGCTGACCAAAGTGAAATAC
GTGACCGAGGGAATGAGAAAGCCCGCCTTCCTGAGCGGCGAGCAGAAAAAGGCCATCGTGGACCTGCTGT
TCAAGACCAACCGGAAAGTGACCGTGAAGCAGCTGAAAGAGGACTACTTCAAGAAAATCGAGTGCTTCGA
CTCCGTGGAAATCTCCGGCGTGGAAGATCGGTTCAACGCCTCCCTGGGCACATACCACGATCTGCTGAAA
ATTATCAAGGACAAGGACTTCCTGGACAATGAGGAAAACGAGGACATTCTGGAAGATATCGTGCTGACCC
TGACACTGTTTGAGGACAGAGAGATGATCGAGGAACGGCTGAAAACCTATGCCCACCTGTTCGACGACAA
AGTGATGAAGCAGCTGAAGCGGCGGAGATACACCGGCTGGGGCAGGCTGAGCCGGAAGCTGATCAACGGC
ATCCGGGACAAGCAGTCCGGCAAGACAATCCTGGATTTCCTGAAGTCCGACGGCTTCGCCAACAGAAACT
TCATGCAGCTGATCCACGACGACAGCCTGACCTTTAAAGAGGACATCCAGAAAGCCCAGGTGTCCGGCCA
GGGCGATAGCCTGCACGAGCACATTGCCAATCTGGCCGGCAGCCCCGCCATTAAGAAGGGCATCCTGCAG
ACAGTGAAGGTGGTGGACGAGCTCGTGAAAGTGATGGGCCGGCACAAGCCCGAGAACATCGTGATCGAAA
TGGCCAGAGAGAACCAGACCACCCAGAAGGGACAGAAGAACAGCCGCGAGAGAATGAAGCGGATCGAAGA
GGGCATCAAAGAGCTGGGCAGCCAGATCCTGAAAGAACACCCCGTGGAAAACACCCAGCTGCAGAACGAG
AAGCTGTACCTGTACTACCTGCAGAATGGGCGGGATATGTACGTGGACCAGGAACTGGACATCAACCGGC
TGTCCGACTACGATGTGGACCATATCGTGCCTCAGAGCTTTCTGAAGGACGACTCCATCGACAACAAGGT
GCTGACCAGAAGCGACAAGAACCGGGGCAAGAGCGACAACGTGCCCTCCGAAGAGGTCGTGAAGAAGATG
AAGAACTACTGGCGGCAGCTGCTGAACGCCAAGCTGATTACCCAGAGAAAGTTCGACAATCTGACCAAGG
CCGAGAGAGGCGGCCTGAGCGAACTGGATAAGGCCGGCTTCATCAAGAGACAGCTGGTGGAAACCCGGCA
GATCACAAAGCACGTGGCACAGATCCTGGACTCCCGGATGAACACTAAGTACGACGAGAATGACAAGCTG
ATCCGGGAAGTGAAAGTGATCACCCTGAAGTCCAAGCTGGTGTCCGATTTCCGGAAGGATTTCCAGTTTT
ACAAAGTGCGCGAGATCAACAACTACCACCACGCCCACGACGCCTACCTGAACGCCGTCGTGGGAACCGC
CCTGATCAAAAAGTACCCTAAGCTGGAAAGCGAGTTCGTGTACGGCGACTACAAGGTGTACGACGTGCGG
AAGATGATCGCCAAGAGCGAGCAGGAAATCGGCAAGGCTACCGCCAAGTACTTCTTCTACAGCAACATCA
TGAACTTTTTCAAGACCGAGATTACCCTGGCCAACGGCGAGATCCGGAAGCGGCCTCTGATCGAGACAAA
CGGCGAAACCGGGGAGATCGTGTGGGATAAGGGCCGGGATTTTGCCACCGTGCGGAAAGTGCTGAGCATG
CCCCAAGTGAATATCGTGAAAAAGACCGAGGTGCAGACAGGCGGCTTCAGCAAAGAGTCTATCCTGCCCA
AGAGGAACAGCGATAAGCTGATCGCCAGAAAGAAGGACTGGGACCCTAAGAAGTACGGCGGCTTCGACAG
CCCCACCGTGGCCTATTCTGTGCTGGTGGTGGCCAAAGTGGAAAAGGGCAAGTCCAAGAAACTGAAGAGT
GTGAAAGAGCTGCTGGGGATCACCATCATGGAAAGAAGCAGCTTCGAGAAGAATCCCATCGACTTTCTGG
AAGCCAAGGGCTACAAAGAAGTGAAAAAGGACCTGATCATCAAGCTGCCTAAGTACTCCCTGTTCGAGCT
GGAAAACGGCCGGAAGAGAATGCTGGCCTCTGCCGGCGAACTGCAGAAGGGAAACGAACTGGCCCTGCCC
TCCAAATATGTGAACTTCCTGTACCTGGCCAGCCACTATGAGAAGCTGAAGGGCTCCCCCGAGGATAATG
AGCAGAAACAGCTGTTTGTGGAACAGCACAAGCACTACCTGGACGAGATCATCGAGCAGATCAGCGAGTT
CTCCAAGAGAGTGATCCTGGCCGACGCTAATCTGGACAAAGTGCTGTCCGCCTACAACAAGCACCGGGAT
AAGCCCATCAGAGAGCAGGCCGAGAATATCATCCACCTGTTTACCCTGACCAATCTGGGAGCCCCTGCCG
CCTTCAAGTACTTTGACACCACCATCGACCGGAAGAGGTACACCAGCACCAAAGAGGTGCTGGACGCCAC
CCTGATCCACCAGAGCATCACCGGCCTGTACGAGACACGGATCGACCTGTCTCAGCTGGGAGGCGACAAA
AGGCCGGCGGCCACGAAAAAGGCCGGCCAGGCAAAAAAGAAAAAGGAATTCGGCAGTGGAGAGGGCAGAG
GAAGTCTGCTAACATGCGGTGACGTCGAGGAGAATCCTGGCCCAATGAAAAAGCCTGAACTCACCGCTAC
CTCTGTCGAGAAGTTTCTGATCGAAAAGTTCGACAGCGTCTCCGACCTGATGCAGCTCTCCGAGGGCGAA
GAATCTCGGGCTTTCAGCTTCGATGTGGGAGGGCGTGGATATGTCCTGCGGGTGAATAGCTGCGCCGATG
GTTTCTACAAAGATCGCTATGTTTATCGGCACTTTGCATCCGCCGCTCTCCCTATTCCCGAAGTGCTTGA
CATTGGGGAGTTCAGCGAGAGCCTGACCTATTGCATCTCCCGCCGTGCACAGGGTGTCACCTTGCAAGAC
CTGCCTGAAACCGAACTGCCCGCTGTTCTCCAGCCCGTCGCCGAGGCCATGGATGCCATCGCTGCCGCCG
ATCTTAGCCAGACCAGCGGGTTCGGCCCATTCGGACCTCAAGGAATCGGTCAATACACTACATGGCGCGA
TTTCATCTGCGCTATTGCTGATCCCCATGTGTATCACTGGCAAACTGTGATGGACGACACCGTCAGTGCC
TCCGTCGCCCAGGCTCTCGATGAGCTGATGCTTTGGGCCGAGGACTGCCCCGAAGTCCGGCACCTCGTGC
ACGCCGATTTCGGCTCCAACAATGTCCTGACCGACAATGGCCGCATAACAGCCGTCATTGACTGGAGCGA
GGCCATGTTCGGGGATTCCCAATACGAGGTCGCCAACATCTTCTTCTGGAGGCCCTGGTTGGCTTGTATG
GAGCAGCAGACCCGCTACTTCGAGCGGAGGCATCCCGAGCTTGCAGGATCTCCTCGGCTCCGGGCTTATA
TGCTCCGCATTGGTCTTGACCAACTCTATCAGAGCTTGGTTGACGGCAATTTCGATGATGCAGCTTGGGC
TCAGGGTCGCTGCGACGCAATCGTCCGGTCCGGAGCCGGGACTGTCGGGCGTACACAAATCGCCCGCAGA
AGCGCTGCCGTCTGGACCGATGGCTGTGTGGAAGTGCTCGCCGATAGTGGAAACAGACGCCCCAGCACTC
GTCCTAGGGCAAAGGATCTGCAGTAAGAATTCTAACTAGAGCTCGCTGATCAGCCTCGACTGTGCCTTCT
AGTTGCCAGCCATCTGTTGTTTGCCCCTCCCCCGTGCCTTCCTTGACCCTGGAAGGTGCCACTCCCACTG
TCCTTTCCTAATAAAATGAGGAAATTGCATCGCATTGTCTGAGTAGGTGTCATTCTATTCTGGGGGGTGG
GGTGGGGCAGGACAGCAAGGGGGAGGATTGGGAAGAGAATAGCAGGCATGCTGGGGAGCGGCCGCAGGAA
CCCCTAGTGATGGAGTTGGCCACTCCCTCTCTGCGCGCTCGCTCGCTCACTGAGGCCGGGCGACCAAAGG
TCGCCCGACGCCCGGGCTTTGCCCGGGCGGCCTCAGTGAGCGAGCGAGCGCGCAGCTGCCTGCAGGGGCG
CCTGATGCGGTATTTTCTCCTTACGCATCTGTGCGGTATTTCACACCGCATA
[95 nt withheld, positions 5933-6027]
T
[46 nt withheld, positions 6029-6074]
C
[141 nt withheld, positions 6076-6216]
CCTTTGACGTTGGAGTCCACGTTCTTT
[37 nt withheld, positions 6244-6280]
ACTCTATCTCGGGCTATTCTTTTGATTTATAAGGGATTTTGCCGATTTCGGTCTATTGGTTAAAAAATGA
GCTGATTTAACAAAAATTTAACGCGAATTTTAACAAAATATTAACGTTTACAATTTTATGGTGCACTCTC
AGTACAATCTGCTCTGATGCCGCATAGTTAAGCCAGCCCCGACACCCGCCAACACCCGCTGACGCGCCCT
GACGGGCTTGTCTGCTCCCGGCATCCGCTTACAGACAAGCTGTGACCGTCTCCGGGAGCTGCATGTGTCA
GAGGTTTTCACCGTCATCACCGAAACGCGCGAGACGAAAGGGCCTCGTGATACGCCTATTTTTATAGGTT
AATGTCATGATAATAATGGTTTCTTAGACGTCAGGTGGCACTTTTCGGGGAAATGTGCGCGGAACCCCTA
TTTGTTTATTTTTCTAAATACATTCAAATATGTATCCGCTCATGAGACAATAACCCTGATAAATGCTTCA
ATAATATTGAAAAAGGAAGAGTATGAGTATTCAACATTTCCGTGTCGCCCTTATTCCCTTTTTTGCGGCA
TTTTGCCTTCCTGTTTTTGCTCACCCAGAAACGCTGGTGAAAGTAAAAGATGCTGAAGATCAGTTGGGTG
CACGAGTGGGTTACATCGAACTGGATCTCAACAGCGGTAAGATCCTTGAGAGTTTTCGCCCCGAAGAACG
TTTTCCAATGATGAGCACTTTTAAAGTTCTGCTATGTGGCGCGGTATTATCCCGTATTGACGCCGGGCAA
GAGCAACTCGGTCGCCGCATACACTATTCTCAGAATGACTTGGTTGAGTACTCACCAGTCACAGAAAAGC
ATCTTACGGATGGCATGACAGTAAGAGAATTATGCAGTGCTGCCATAACCATGAGTGATAACACTGCGGC
CAACTTACTTCTGACAACGATCGGAGGACCGAAGGAGCTAACCGCTTTTTTGCACAACATGGGGGATCAT
GTAACTCGCCTTGATCGTTGGGAACCGGAGCTGAATGAAGCCATACCAAACGACGAGCGTGACACCACGA
TGCCTGTAGCAATGGCAACAACGTTGCGCAAACTATTAACTGGCGAACTACTTACTCTAGCTTCCCGGCA
ACAATTAATAGACTGGATGGAGGCGGATAAAGTTGCAGGACCACTTCTGCGCTCGGCCCTTCCGGCTGGC
TGGTTTATTGCTGATAAATCTGGAGCCGGTGAGCGTGGAAGCCGCGGTATCATTGCAGCACTGGGGCCAG
ATGGTAAGCCCTCCCGTATCGTAGTTATCTACACGACGGGGAGTCAGGCAACTATGGATGAACGAAATAG
ACAGATCGCTGAGATAGGTGCCTCACTGATTAAGCATTGGTAACTGTCAGACCAAGTTTACTCATATATA
CTTTAGATTGATTTAAAACTTCATTTTTAATTTAAAAGGATCTAGGTGAAGATCCTTTTTGATAATCTCA
TGACCAAAATCCCTTAACGTGAGTTTTCGTTCCACTGAGCGTCAGACCCCGTAGAAAAGATCAAAGGATC
TTCTTGAGATCCTTTTTTTCTGCGCGTAATCTGCTGCTTGCAAACAAAAAAACCACCGCTACCAGCGGTG
GTTTGTTTGCCGGATCAAGAGCTACCAACTCTTTTTCCGAAGGTAACTGGCTTCAGCAGAGCGCAGATAC
CAAATACTGTTCTTCTAGTGTAGCCGTAGTTAGGCCACCACTTCAAGAACTCTGTAGCACCGCCTACATA
CCTCGCTCTGCTAATCCTGTTACCAGTGGCTGCTGCCAGTGGCGATAAGTCGTGTCTTACCGGGTTGGAC
TCAAGACGATAGTTACCGGATAAGGCGCAGCGGTCGGGCTGAACGGGGGGTTCGTGCACACAGCCCAGCT
TGGAGCGAACGACCTACACCGAACTGAGATACCTACAGCGTGAGCTATGAGAAAGCGCCACGCTTCCCGA
AGGGAGAAAGGCGGACAGGTATCCGGTAAGCGGCAGGGTCGGAACAGGAGAGCGCACGAGGGAGCTTCCA
GGGGGAAACGCCTGGTATCTTTATAGTCCTGTCGGGTTTCGCCACCTCTGACTTGAGCGTCGATTTTTGT
GATGCTCGTCAGGGGGGCGGAGCCTATGGAAAAACGCCAGCAACGCGGCCTTTTTACGGTTCCTGGCCTT
TTGCTGGCCTTTTGCTCACATGTGAGGGCCTATTTCCCATGATTCCTTCATATTTGCATATACGATACAA
GGCTGTTAGAGAGATAATTGGAATTAATTTGACTGTAAACACAAAGATATTAGTACAAAATACGTGACGT
AGAAAGTAATAATTTCTTGGGTAGTTTGCAGTTTTAAAATTATGTTTTAAAATGGACTATCATATGCTTA
CCGTAACTTGAAAGTATTTCGATTTCTTGGCTTTATATATCTTGTGGAAAGGACGAAACACCGGGTCTTC
GAGAAGACCTGTTTTAGAGCTAGAAATAGCAAGTTAAAATAAGGCTAGTCCGTTATCAACTTGAAAAAGT
GGCACCGAGTCGGTGCTTTTTTGTTTTAGAGCTAGAAATAGCAAGTTAAAATAAGGCTAGTCCGTTTTTA
GCGCGTGCGCCAATTCTGCAGACAAATGGCTCTAGAGGTACCCGTTACATAACTTACGGTAAATGGCCCG
CCTGGCTGACCGCCCAACGACCCCCGCCCATTGACGTCAATAGTAACGCCAATAGGGACTTTCCATTGAC
GTCAATGGGTGGAGTATTTACGGTAAACTGCCCACTTGGCAGTACATCAAGTGTATCATATGCCAAGTAC
GCCCCCTATTGACGTCAATGACGGTAAATGGCCCGCCTGGCATTGTGCCCAGTACATGACCTTATGGGAC
TTTCCTACTTGGCAGTACATCTACGTATTAGTCATCGCTATTACCATGGTCGAGGTGAGCCCCACGTTCT
GCTTCACTCTCCCCATCTCCCCCCCCTCCCCACCCCCAATTTTGTATTTATTTATTTTTTAATTATTTTG
TGCAGCGATGGGGGCGGGGGGGGGGGGGGGGCGCGCGCCRGGSGGGGSGGGGSGGGGSGRGGGGSGGGGS
GGGGSGRGGCGGAGAGGTGCGGCGGCAGCCAATCAGAGCGGCGCGCTCCGAAAGTTTCCTTTTATGGCGA
GGCGGCGGCGGCGGCGGCCCTATAAAAAGCGAAGCGCGCGGCGGGCGGGAGTCGCTGCGCGCTGCCTTCG
CCCCGTGCCCCGCTCCGCCGCCGCCTCGCGCCGCCCGCCCCGGCTCTGACTGACCGCGTTACTCCCACAG
GTGAGCGGGCGGGACGGCCCTTCTCCTCCGGGCTGT
Features (pLannotate 1.2.2; 19 found; start..end, strand, type, name):
    237..1838    +  CDS            Cas9(N): N-terminal portion of Streptococcus pyogenes Cas9 (Zetsche et al., 2015)
   1839..4337    +  CDS            Cas9(C): C-terminal portion of Streptococcus pyogenes Cas9 (Zetsche et al., 2015)
   4338..4385    +  CDS            nucleoplasmin NLS: bipartite nuclear localization signal from nucleoplasmin
   4455..5476    +  CDS            HygR (fragment): hygromycin B phosphotransferase confers resistance to hygromycin
   5520..5631    +  polyA_signal   bGH poly(A) signal: bovine growth hormone polyadenylation signal
   5736..5876    +  repeat_region  AAV2 ITR: inverted terminal repeat of adeno-associated virus serotype 2 inverted
   5881..5932    -  misc_feature   bom (fragment): basis of mobility region from pBR322
   5951..6406    +  rep_origin     f1 ori (sequence partly withheld): f1 bacteriophage origin of replication; arrow indicates direction of (+) strand synthesis
   6407..6456    -  misc_feature   bom (fragment): basis of mobility region from pBR322
   6558..6593    -  CDS            rop (fragment): Rop protein, which maintains plasmids at low copy number; rop
   6688..6792    +  promoter       AmpR promoter: bla
   6793..7653    +  CDS            AmpR: β-lactamase; bla; confers resistance to ampicillin, carbenicillin, and related antibiotics
   7824..8412    +  rep_origin     ori: high-copy-number ColE1/pMB1/pBR322/pUC origin of replication
   8474..8714    +  promoter       U6 promoter: RNA polymerase III promoter for human U6 snRNA
   8741..8816    +  misc_RNA       gRNA scaffold: guide RNA scaffold for the Streptococcus pyogenes CRISPR/Cas9 system
   8823..8866    +  misc_RNA       gRNA scaffold (fragment): guide RNA scaffold for the Streptococcus pyogenes CRISPR/Cas9 system
   8913..9198    +  enhancer       CMV enhancer: human cytomegalovirus immediate early enhancer; contains an 18-bp deletion relative to the standard CMV enhancer
   9200..9477    +  promoter       chicken β-actin promoter: No description available
   9478..99      +  intron         hybrid intron (across the origin): hybrid between chicken β-actin (CBA) and minute virus of mice (MMV) introns (Gray et al., 2011)
