[The description below was written by a language model from this plasmid's Addgene catalogue record and pLannotate feature annotations shown in this document.]
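Description:
pSpCas9(BB)-T2A-HygR is an all-in-one mammalian CRISPR expression plasmid derived from pX458, in which the reporter downstream of Cas9 in the parent vector has been replaced, by Gibson assembly, with a hygromycin resistance gene. It is propagated in E. coli as a high-copy plasmid through a ColE1/pUC-type origin with ampicillin selection (β-lactamase under its own promoter). It also carries an f1/M13 phage origin, short remnants of pBR322 bom and rop sequences, and a single annotated AAV2 ITR downstream of the expression cassette. With only one ITR annotated, the record gives no indication that it is meant for AAV packaging.

The payload consists of two transcription units. A human U6 RNA polymerase III promoter sits upstream of the S. pyogenes guide RNA scaffold; the short gap between them is where a user-chosen guide would be inserted, as the "BB" name suggests, and no specific guide is recorded. A CAG-type promoter (CMV enhancer, chicken β-actin promoter and hybrid intron) then drives human codon-optimised SpCas9, recorded as carrying an N-terminal 3xFLAG tag and followed by a nucleoplasmin nuclear localisation signal. The Cas9 reading frame is linked through a T2A self-cleaving peptide to hygromycin B phosphotransferase and terminated by the bGH polyadenylation signal, so that nuclease and resistance marker are produced from one transcript as separate proteins. The FLAG tag and T2A come from the catalogue fields and name and are not individually annotated in the feature tables.

This allows hygromycin enrichment of transfected mammalian cells expressing Cas9 and guide for genome editing. The repository and depositor sequences are nearly identical in length and annotation, but repository sequencing could not fully resolve the CAG promoter, so the depositor's sequence is the reference there.
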