Addgene plasmid #118153: pSpCas9(BB)-T2A-HygR
Purpose: SpCas9 expression vector
Depositing lab: Jorge Ferrer. Publication: Human pancreatic islet three-dimensional chromatin architecture provides insights into the genetics of type 2 diabetes. Miguel-Escalada I, Bonas-Guarch S, Cebola I, Ponsa-Cobas J, Mendieta-Esteban J, Atla G, Javierre BM, Rolando DMY, Farabella I, Morgan CC, Garcia-Hurtado J, Beucher A, Moran I, Pasquali L, Ramos-Rodriguez M, Appel EVR, Linneberg A, Gjesing AP, Witte DR, Pedersen O, Grarup N, Ravassard P, Torrents D, Mercader JM, Piemonti L, Berney T, de Koning EJP, Kerr-Conte J, Pattou F, Fedko IO, Groop L, Prokopenko I, Hansen T, Marti-Renom MA, Fraser P, Ferrer J. Nat Genet. 2019 Jun 28. pii: 10.1038/s41588-019-0457-0. doi: 10.1038/s41588-019-0457-0. PubMed 31253982.
Backbone
  Vector backbone: pX458
  Backbone manufacturer: Feng Zhang (Addgene #48138)
  Vector type: Mammalian Expression, CRISPR
  Selectable markers: Hygromycin
Growth in bacteria
  Bacterial resistance: Ampicillin, 100 μg/mL
  Growth temperature: 37°C
  Growth strain: Stbl3
  Copy number: High Copy
Gene/Insert
  Gene/Insert name: hSpCas9-T2A-HygR (alt name: SpCas9-Hygro)
  Species: H. sapiens (human)
  Insert size (bp): 5370
  Promoter: CAG and U6
  Tag / fusion protein: 3XFLAG (N terminal on insert)
  Cloning method: Gibson Cloning
  Sequencing primers: 5′ TTTATGGCGAGGCGGCGG
Terms and licenses: Academic/Nonprofit Terms; Industry Terms: Not Available to Industry
Depositor comments: Please visit https://www.biorxiv.org/content/early/2018/08/27/400291 for bioRxiv preprint. Please Note: Addgene NGS unable to fully resolve CAG promoter. Please refer to the depositor's sequence for this part of the plasmid.
How to cite: pSpCas9(BB)-T2A-HygR was a gift from Jorge Ferrer (Addgene plasmid # 118153 ; http://n2t.net/addgene:118153 ; RRID:Addgene_118153)
