>Addgene plasmid #118153 | pSpCas9(BB)-T2A-HygR | depositor partial sequence | sequence record 223208 | NLS-T2A-Hygro 5 prime
NNNNNNNNNNNNNTCNAGANAGTGATCCTGGCCGACGCTAATCTGGACAAAGTGCTGTCCGCCTACAACA
AGCACCGGGATAAGCCCATCAGAGAGCAGGCCGAGAATATCATCCACCTGTTTACCCTGACCAATCTGGG
AGCCCCTGCCGCCTTCAAGTACTTTGACACCACCATCGACCGGAAGAGGTACACCAGCACCAAAGAGGTG
CTGGACGCCACCCTGATCCACCAGAGCATCACCGGCCTGTACGAGACACGGATCGACCTGTCTCAGCTGG
GAGGCGACAAAAGGCCGGCGGCCACGAAAAAGGCCGGCCAGGCAAAAAAGAAAAAGGAATTCGGCAGTGG
AGAGGGCAGAGGAAGTCTGCTAACATGCGGTGACGTCGAGGAGAATCCTGGCCCAATGAAAAAGCCTGAA
CTCACCGCTACCTCTGTCGAGAAGTTTCTGATCGAAAAGTTCGACAGCGTCTCCGACCTGATGCAGCTCT
CCGAGGGCGAAGAATCTCGGGCTTTCAGCTTCGATGTGGGAGGGCGTGGATATGTCCTGCGGGTGAATAG
CTGCGCCGATGGTTTCTACAAAGATCGCTATGTTTATCGGCACTTTGCATCCGCCGCTCTCCCTATTCCC
GAAGTGCTTGACATTGGGGAGTTCAGCGAGAGCCTGACCTATTGCATCTCCCGCCGTGCACAGGGTGTCA
CCTTGCAAGACCTGCCTGAAACCGAACTGCCCGCTGTTCTCCAGCCCGTCGCCGAGGCCATGGATGCCAT
CGCTGCCGCCGATCTTAGCCAGACCAGCGGGTTCGGCCCATTCGGACCTCAAGGAATCGGTCAATACACT
ACATGGCGCGATTTCATCTGCGCTATTGCTGATCCCCATGTGTATCACTGGCAAACTGTGATGGACGACA
CCGTCAGTGCCTCCGTCGCCCAGGCTCTCGATGAGCTGATGCTTTGGGCCGAGGACTGCCCCGAAGTCCG
GCACCTCGTGCACGCCGATTTCGGCTCCAACAATGTCCTGACCGACAATGGCCGCATAACAGCCGTCATT
GACTGGAGCGAGGCCATGTTCGGGGATTCCCAATACGAGGTCGCCAACATCTTCTTCTGGAGGCCCTGGT
TGGCTTGTATGGAGCANCAGACCCGCTACTTCGAGCGGAGGCATCCCGAGCTTGCAGGATCTCCTCGGCT
CCGGGCTTATATGCTCCGCATTGGTCTTGACCAACTCTATCAAAACTTGGTTGACGGCAATTTCCATGAA
GCACCTTGGGCTCAGGGTCCTTGCCAACCAATCCTCCNGGTCCGGAACCGGGANNGNGGGGGGTAACAAA
ATCCCCCCCAAAAATCCTCCCCNNNGGGACCAANNNNNNNTGGNAAANGTCCCCNNNNNAAGGNAAAAAA
ANGCTCCCGCTCNNNCCNNGNGGGNAAAGGTTCGCNTNNTAAATTCAAAAGAAGTGNNCCGNNATACCCC
GCAATGGAGCCCACTGTTNCCNNNCGGGTNNGTTNCCNANCGCGCTTCCCTNNNTCNTCAANNGGNANCG
CCCTGNNNNTTNCCNTNATNNNGNAAANNGGATNNNGNNTNNGAAATTATT
