>Addgene plasmid #118153 | pSpCas9(BB)-T2A-HygR | depositor partial sequence | sequence record 223209 | sgRNA scaffold-CAG-hSpCas9
NNNNNNNNTANTTTNANTTTTAAATTTATNTTTTAAATGGACTATCATATGCTTACCGTAACTTGAAAGT
ATTTCGATTTCTTGGCTTTATATATCTTGTGGAAAGGACGAAACACCGGGTCTTCGAGAAGACCTGTTTT
AGAGCTAGAAATAGCAAGTTAAAATAAGGCTAGTCCGTTATCAACTTGAAAAAGTGGCACCGAGTCGGTG
CTTTTTTGTTTTAGAGCTAGAAATAGCAAGTTAAAATAAGGCTAGTCCGTTTTTAGCGCGTGCGCCAATT
CTGCAGACAAATGGCTCTAGAGGTACCCGTTACATAACTTACGGTAAATGGCCCGCCTGGCTGACCGCCC
AACGACCCCCGCCCATTGACGTCAATAGTAACGCCAATAGGGACTTTCCATTGACGTCAATGGGTGGAGT
ATTTACGGTAAACTGCCCACTTGGCAGTACATCAAGTGTATCATATGCCAAGTACGCCCCCTATTGACGT
CAATGACGGTAAATGGCCCGCCTGGCATTGTGCCCAGTACATGACCTTATGGGACTTTCCTACTTGGCAG
TACATCTACGTATTAGTCATCGCTATTACCATGGTCGAGGTGAGCCCCACGTTCTGCTTCACTCTCCCCA
TCTCCCCCCCCTCCCCACCCCCAATTTTGTATTTATTTATTTTTTAATTATTTTGTGCAGCGATGGGGGC
GGGGGGGGGGGGGGGGGGATNNNNNNNNNNNNNGGGGNGGGGGNGNGGNGGGGGGNNGGGGNNGGGNNNG
GGGNGGNNGGGGNGNGGGGGNNNGNNNNNNGGNGGGGGGGGGGNGNGGGGGGGGGGNNGGNNNGGGGGGG
GGGNGGNNNGNGGGNGGNNGGGNNNGNNGGNNNGGGNGGNGNNGGGNGGGGGG
